>Addgene plasmid #134544 | YFP-Rpp25-C1 | addgene full sequence | sequence record 265262 | Addgene NGS Result
GTGATGCGGTTTTGGCAGTACATCAATGGGCGTGGATAGCGGTTTGACTCACGGGGATTTCCAAGTCTCC
ACCCCATTGACGTCAATGGGAGTTTGTTTTGGCACCAAAATCAACGGGACTTTCCAAAATGTCGTAACAA
CTCCGCCCCATTGACGCAAATGGGCGGTAGGCGTGTACGGTGGGAGGTCTATATAAGCAGAGCTGGTTTA
GTGAACCGTCAGATCCGCTAGCGCTACCGGTCGCCACCATGGTGAGCAAGGGCGAGGAGCTGTTCACCGG
GGTGGTGCCCATCCTGGTCGAGCTGGACGGCGACGTAAACGGCCACAAGTTCAGCGTGTCCGGCGAGGGC
GAGGGCGATGCCACCTACGGCAAGCTGACCCTGAAGTTCATCTGCACCACCGGCAAGCTGCCCGTGCCCT
GGCCCACCCTCGTGACCACCTTCGGCTACGGCCTGAAGTGCTTCGCCCGCTACCCCGACCACATGAAGCA
GCACGACTTCTTCAAGTCCGCCATGCCCGAAGGCTACGTCCAGGAGCGCACCATCTTCTTCAAGGACGAC
GGCAACTACAAGACCCGCGCCGAGGTGAAGTTCGAGGGCGACACCCTGGTGAACCGCATCGAGCTGAAGG
GCATCGACTTCAAGGAGGACGGCAACATCCTGGGGCACAAGCTGGAGTACAACTACAACAGCCACAACGT
CTATATCATGGCCGACAAGCAGAAGAACGGCATCAAGGTGAACTTCAAGATCCGCCACAACATCGAGGAC
GGCAGCGTGCAGCTCGCCGACCACTACCAGCAGAACACCCCCATCGGCGACGGCCCCGTGCTGCTGCCCG
ACAACCACTACCTGAGCTACCAGTCCAAGCTGAGCAAAGACCCCAACGAGAAGCGCGATCACATGGTCCT
GCTGGAGTTCGTGACCGCCGCCGGGATCACTCACGGCATGGACGAGCTGTACAAGTCCGGACTCAGATCT
ATGGAGAACTTCCGTAAGGTGCGCTCCGAAGAGGCGCCAGCGGGGTGCGGGGCCGAGGGAGGCGGCCCGG
GCTCCGGCCCCTTCGCAGACCTGGCGCCGGGCGCGGTGCACATGCGGGTCAAGGAAGGCAGCAAGATCCG
GAACCTGATGGCCTTCGCCACCGCCAGCATGGCGCAGCCAGCCACGCGCGCCATCGTCTTCAGCGGCTGC
GGCCGGGCCACCACCAAAACCGTCACGTGCGCCGAGATCCTCAAGCGCCGCCTGGCGGGCCTGCACCAGG
TCACGCGGCTGCGCTACCGGAGCGTACGCGAGGTGTGGCAGAGCCTCCCGCCTGGGCCCACGCAGGGTCA
GACGCCTGGCGAGCCGGCCGCTAGTCTCAGCGTACTTAAGAACGTGCCCGGCCTCGCCATCCTACTTTCC
AAGGACGCGCTGGATCCGCGACAGCCCGGCTACCAGCCCCCGAATCCCCATCCTGGTCCCTCGTCCCCGC
CAGCCGCGCCAGCGTCCAAGAGGAGCCTAGGGGAACCCGCAGCTGGAGAAGGCTCCGCGAAGCGATCGCA
ACCCGAGCCAGGGGTTGCGGACGAGGATCAGACGGCCTGAATTCAAGCTTGGGGATCCTCTAGAGTCGAC
CTGCAGTCGACGGTACCGCGGGCCCGGGATCCACCGGATCTAGATAACTGATCATAATCAGCCATACCAC
ATTTGTAGAGGTTTTACTTGCTTTAAAAAACCTCCCACACCTCCCCCTGAACCTGAAACATAAAATGAAT
GCAATTGTTGTTGTTAACTTGTTTATTGCAGCTTATAATGGTTACAAATAAAGCAATAGCATCACAAATT
TCACAAATAAAGCATTTTTTTCACTGCATTCTAGTTGTGGTTTGTCCAAACTCATCAATGTATCTTAACG
CGTAAATTGTAAGCGTTAATATTTTGTTAAAATTCGCGTTAAATTTTTGTTAAATCAGCTCATTTTTTAA
CCAATAGGCCGAAATCGGCAAAATCCCTTATAAATCAAAAGAATAGACCGAGATAGGGT
[37 nt withheld, positions 2020-2056]
AAAGAACGTGGACTCCAACGTCAAAGG
[49 nt withheld, positions 2084-2132]
T
[91 nt withheld, positions 2134-2224]
G
[124 nt withheld, positions 2226-2349]
CAGGTGGCACTTTTCGGGGAAATGTGCGCGGAACCCCTATTTGTTTATTTTTCTAAATACATTCAAATAT
GTATCCGCTCATGAGACAATAACCCTGATAAATGCTTCAATAATATTGAAAAAGGAAGAGTCCTGAGGCG
GAAAGAACCAGCTGTGGAATGTGTGTCAGTTAGGGTGTGGAAAGTCCCCAGGCTCCCCAGCAGGCAGAAG
TATGCAAAGCATGCATCTCAATTAGTCAGCAACCAGGTGTGGAAAGTCCCCAGGCTCCCCAGCAGGCAGA
AGTATGCAAAGCATGCATCTCAATTAGTCAGCAACCATAGTCCCGCCCCTAACTCCGCCCATCCCGCCCC
TAACTCCGCCCAGTTCCGCCCATTCTCCGCCCCATGGCTGACTAATTTTTTTTATTTATGCAGAGGCCGA
GGCCGCCTCGGCCTCTGAGCTATTCCAGAAGTAGTGAGGAGGCTTTTTTGGAGGCCTAGGCTTTTGCAAA
GATCGATCAAGAGACAGGATGAGGATCGTTTCGCATGATTGAACAAGATGGATTGCACGCAGGTTCTCCG
GCCGCTTGGGTGGAGAGGCTATTCGGCTATGACTGGGCACAACAGACAATCGGCTGCTCTGATGCCGCCG
TGTTCCGGCTGTCAGCGCAGGGGCGCCCGGTTCTTTTTGTCAAGACCGACCTGTCCGGTGCCCTGAATGA
ACTGCAAGACGAGGCAGCGCGGCTATCGTGGCTGGCCACGACGGGCGTTCCTTGCGCAGCTGTGCTCGAC
GTTGTCACTGAAGCGGGAAGGGACTGGCTGCTATTGGGCGAAGTGCCGGGGCAGGATCTCCTGTCATCTC
ACCTTGCTCCTGCCGAGAAAGTATCCATCATGGCTGATGCAATGCGGCGGCTGCATACGCTTGATCCGGC
TACCTGCCCATTCGACCACCAAGCGAAACATCGCATCGAGCGAGCACGTACTCGGATGGAAGCCGGTCTT
GTCGATCAGGATGATCTGGACGAAGAGCATCAGGGGCTCGCGCCAGCCGAACTGTTCGCCAGGCTCAAGG
CGAGCATGCCCGACGGCGAGGATCTCGTCGTGACCCATGGCGATGCCTGCTTGCCGAATATCATGGTGGA
AAATGGCCGCTTTTCTGGATTCATCGACTGTGGCCGGCTGGGTGTGGCGGACCGCTATCAGGACATAGCG
TTGGCTACCCGTGATATTGCTGAAGAGCTTGGCGGCGAATGGGCTGACCGCTTCCTCGTGCTTTACGGTA
TCGCCGCTCCCGATTCGCAGCGCATCGCCTTCTATCGCCTTCTTGACGAGTTCTTCTGAGCGGGACTCTG
GGGTTCGAAATGACCGACCAAGCGACGCCCAACCTGCCATCACGAGATTTCGATTCCACCGCCGCCTTCT
ATGAAAGGTTGGGCTTCGGAATCGTTTTCCGGGACGCCGGCTGGATGATCCTCCAGCGCGGGGATCTCAT
GCTGGAGTTCTTCGCCCACCCTAGGGGGAGGCTAACTGAAACACGGAAGGAGACAATACCGGAAGGAACC
CGCGCTATGACGGCAATAAAAAGACAGAATAAAACGCACGGTGTTGGGTCGTTTGTTCATAAACGCGGGG
TTCGGTCCCAGGGCTGGCACTCTGTCGATACCCCACCGAGACCCCATTGGGGCCAATACGCCCGCGTTTC
TTCCTTTTCCCCACCCCACCCCCCAAGTTCGGGTGAAGGCCCAGGGCTCGCAGCCAACGTCGGGGCGGCA
GGCCCTGCCATAGCCTCAGGTTACTCATATATACTTTAGATTGATTTAAAACTTCATTTTTAATTTAAAA
GGATCTAGGTGAAGATCCTTTTTGATAATCTCATGACCAAAATCCCTTAACGTGAGTTTTCGTTCCACTG
AGCGTCAGACCCCGTAGAAAAGATCAAAGGATCTTCTTGAGATCCTTTTTTTCTGCGCGTAATCTGCTGC
TTGCAAACAAAAAAACCACCGCTACCAGCGGTGGTTTGTTTGCCGGATCAAGAGCTACCAACTCTTTTTC
CGAAGGTAACTGGCTTCAGCAGAGCGCAGATACCAAATACTGTTCTTCTAGTGTAGCCGTAGTTAGGCCA
CCACTTCAAGAACTCTGTAGCACCGCCTACATACCTCGCTCTGCTAATCCTGTTACCAGTGGCTGCTGCC
AGTGGCGATAAGTCGTGTCTTACCGGGTTGGACTCAAGACGATAGTTACCGGATAAGGCGCAGCGGTCGG
GCTGAACGGGGGGTTCGTGCACACAGCCCAGCTTGGAGCGAACGACCTACACCGAACTGAGATACCTACA
GCGTGAGCTATGAGAAAGCGCCACGCTTCCCGAAGGGAGAAAGGCGGACAGGTATCCGGTAAGCGGCAGG
GTCGGAACAGGAGAGCGCACGAGGGAGCTTCCAGGGGGAAACGCCTGGTATCTTTATAGTCCTGTCGGGT
TTCGCCACCTCTGACTTGAGCGTCGATTTTTGTGATGCTCGTCAGGGGGGCGGAGCCTATGGAAAAACGC
CAGCAACGCGGCCTTTTTACGGTTCCTGGCCTTTTGCTGGCCTTTTGCTCACATGTTCTTTCCTGCGTTA
TCCCCTGATTCTGTGGATAACCGTATTACCGCCATGCATTAGTTATTAATAGTAATCAATTACGGGGTCA
TTAGTTCATAGCCCATATATGGAGTTCCGCGTTACATAACTTACGGTAAATGGCCCGCCTGGCTGACCGC
CCAACGACCCCCGCCCATTGACGTCAATAATGACGTATGTTCCCATAGTAACGCCAATAGGGACTTTCCA
TTGACGTCAATGGGTGGAGTATTTACGGTAAACTGCCCACTTGGCAGTACATCAAGTGTATCATATGCCA
AGTACGCCCCCTATTGACGTCAATGACGGTAAATGGCCCGCCTGGCATTATGCCCAGTACATGACCTTAT
GGGACTTTCCTACTTGGCAGTACATCTACGTATTAGTCATCGCTATTACCATG
Features (pLannotate 1.2.2; 15 found; start..end, strand, type, name):
      1..204     +  promoter       CMV promoter: human cytomegalovirus (CMV) immediate early promoter
    249..966     +  CDS            mEYFP (fragment): enhanced YFP with monomerizing A206K mutation (Zacharias et al., 2002) mammalian codon-optimized
    981..1577    +  CDS            RPP25: RPP25_HUMAN - Experimental evidence at protein level: Swiss-Prot protein existence level 1. Component of ribonuclease P, a ribonucleoprotein complex that generates mature tRNA molecules by cleaving their 5'-ends (PubMed:12003489, PubMed:16723659, PubMed:30454648). Also a component of the MRP ribonuclease complex, which cleaves pre-rRNA sequences (PubMed:28115465). From Homo sapiens (Human).
   1611..1642    +  misc_feature   MCS (fragment): multiple cloning site
   1659..1743    +  CDS            large T antigen (fragment): large T antigen from SV40 (simian virus 40)
   1766..1887    +  polyA_signal   SV40 poly(A) signal: SV40 polyadenylation signal
   1921..2349    -  rep_origin     f1 ori (sequence partly withheld): f1 bacteriophage origin of replication; arrow indicates direction of (+) strand synthesis
   2376..2480    +  promoter       AmpR promoter: bla
   2482..2839    +  promoter       SV40 promoter: SV40 enhancer and early promoter
   2874..3668    +  CDS            NeoR/KanR: aminoglycoside phosphotransferase from Tn5; aph(3')-II (or nptII); confers resistance to neomycin, kanamycin, and G418 (Geneticin®)
   3689..3841    +  CDS            ble (fragment): BLE_KLEPN - Experimental evidence at protein level: Swiss-Prot protein existence level 1. Binding protein with a strong affinity to the bleomycin family of antibiotics. Binds to CL990; an antimitotic-antibiotic compound. From Klebsiella pneumoniae.
   3900..3947    +  polyA_signal   HSV TK poly(A) signal: herpes simplex virus thymidine kinase polyadenylation signal (Cole and Stacy, 1985)
   4038..4054    -  polyA_signal   bGH poly(A) signal (fragment): bovine growth hormone polyadenylation signal
   4276..4864    +  rep_origin     ori: high-copy-number ColE1/pMB1/pBR322/pUC origin of replication
   5039..5342    +  enhancer       CMV enhancer: human cytomegalovirus immediate early enhancer
