[The description below was written by a language model from this plasmid's Addgene catalogue record and pLannotate feature annotations shown in this document.]
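Description:
YFP-Rpp25-C1 is a mammalian expression plasmid built on the Clontech pEYFP-C1 backbone that produces human RPP25 fused at its N-terminus to yellow fluorescent protein. The sequenced record is 5,342 nt. Transcription is driven by the human cytomegalovirus immediate-early enhancer and promoter, which span the numbering origin of the circular map, and is terminated by an SV40 polyadenylation signal downstream of the remaining multiple cloning site. The fluorescent protein reading frame lies directly upstream of the RPP25 coding sequence, separated by a short linker. The annotation software matched the fluorophore to a monomeric EYFP variant as a partial hit, so the record supports calling it an EYFP-type protein, but the exact variant should not be assumed. The restriction sites used for cloning are not recorded.

The backbone carries a high-copy ColE1/pUC-type origin for propagation in E. coli and an f1 origin for single-stranded DNA production. A single Tn5 aminoglycoside phosphotransferase gene serves both hosts: a bacterial bla-type promoter drives it for kanamycin selection, while the adjacent SV40 enhancer and early promoter, together with an HSV TK polyadenylation signal, allow G418 selection of stably transfected mammalian cells. The short large T antigen, ble and bGH fragments in the table are most likely incidental matches to flanking backbone sequence rather than functional elements.

RPP25 is a protein subunit of the ribonuclease P and MRP ribonucleoprotein complexes, which process the 5′ ends of pre-tRNAs and cleave pre-rRNA respectively. The fusion lets the subunit be visualised in cells by fluorescence microscopy, and the plasmid was deposited with a study of RNase P protein subunits and histone H3.3 nucleosome deposition.
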