Addgene plasmid #134544: YFP-Rpp25-C1
Purpose: Expresses YFP-Rpp25 fusion protein
Depositing lab: Susan Janicki. Depositing organization: Wistar Institute. Publication: RNase P protein subunit Rpp29 represses histone H3.3 nucleosome deposition. Newhart A, Powers SL, Shastrula PK, Sierra I, Joo LM, Hayden JE, Cohen AR, Janicki SM. Mol Biol Cell. 2016 Apr 1;27(7):1154-69. doi: 10.1091/mbc.E15-02-0099. Epub 2016 Feb 3. PubMed 26842893.
Backbone
  Vector backbone: pEYFP-C1
  Backbone manufacturer: Clontech
  Backbone size w/o insert (bp): 4700
  Vector type: Mammalian Expression
  Selectable markers: Neomycin (select with G418)
Growth in bacteria
  Bacterial resistance: Kanamycin, 50 μg/mL
  Growth temperature: 37°C
  Growth strain: DH5alpha
  Copy number: High Copy
Gene/Insert
  Gene/Insert name: Rpp25
  Species: H. sapiens (human)
  Entrez Gene: RPP25
  Promoter: CMV
  Tag / fusion protein: YFP (N terminal on backbone)
  Cloning method: Restriction Enzyme; 5′ cloning site unknown (unknown if destroyed); 3′ cloning site unknown (unknown if destroyed)
  Sequencing primers: 5′ EGFP-C; 3′ SV40pA-R
Resource information
  A portion of this plasmid was derived from a plasmid made by: Sidney Altman
Terms and licenses: Academic/Nonprofit Terms; Industry Terms: Not Available to Industry
How to cite: YFP-Rpp25-C1 was a gift from Susan Janicki (Addgene plasmid # 134544 ; http://n2t.net/addgene:134544 ; RRID:Addgene_134544)
